Addgene plasmid #76875: NTPCR gRNA (BRDN0001147571)
Purpose: 3rd generation lentiviral gRNA plasmid targeting human NTPCR
Depositing lab: John Doench & David Root. Depositing organization: Broad Institute. Publication: Optimized sgRNA design to maximize activity and minimize off-target effects of CRISPR-Cas9. Doench JG, Fusi N, Sullender M, Hegde M, Vaimberg EW, Donovan KF, Smith I, Tothova Z, Wilen C, Orchard R, Virgin HW, Listgarten J, Root DE. Nat Biotechnol. 2016 Jan 18. doi: 10.1038/nbt.3437. PubMed 26780180.
Backbone
  Vector backbone: lentiGuide-Puro
  Backbone manufacturer: Zhang Lab (Addgene plasmid # 52963)
  Vector type: Mammalian Expression, Lentiviral, CRISPR
  Selectable markers: Puromycin
Growth in bacteria
  Bacterial resistance: Ampicillin, 100 μg/mL
  Growth temperature: 37°C
  Growth strain: DH5alpha
  Copy number: High Copy
Gene/Insert
  Gene/Insert name: NTPCR (alt names: NTPCR; NM_032324.1)
  gRNA/shRNA sequence: TCACGTTGTCCGGCACCCGG
  Species: H. sapiens (human)
  Entrez Gene: NTPCR (a.k.a. C1orf57, FLJ11383, MGC13186, HCR-NTPase, RP4-659I19.2, RP4-678E16.2)
  Promoter: hU6
  Cloning method: Unknown
  Sequencing primers: 5′ U6-F; 3′ pS2-R
Terms and licenses: Academic/Nonprofit Terms; Industry Terms: Not Available to Industry
Depositor comments: The gRNA was designed to target the following Genbank reference sequence(s): NM_032324.1. Note that this plasmid does NOT contain Cas9. It should be used in conjunction with lentiCas9-Blast (Addgene #52962) or otherwise with cell lines already expressing Cas9. Browse the full kinome gRNA library at http://www.addgene.org/pooled-library/broadgpp-human-kinome/ or visit http://www.broadinstitute.org/rnai/public/ for detailed protocols and information.
How to cite: NTPCR gRNA (BRDN0001147571) was a gift from John Doench & David Root (Addgene plasmid # 76875 ; http://n2t.net/addgene:76875 ; RRID:Addgene_76875)
