[The description below was written by a language model from this plasmid's Addgene catalogue record and pLannotate feature annotations shown in this document.]
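Description:
NTPCR gRNA (BRDN0001147571) is a third-generation lentiviral CRISPR guide plasmid built on the lentiGuide-Puro backbone. It expresses a single guide RNA directed against human NTPCR (also known as C1orf57 or HCR-NTPase), designed against the reference transcript NM_032324.1. The 8.3 kb plasmid is maintained in E. coli through a high-copy ColE1/pUC-type origin and an ampicillin resistance (β-lactamase) gene. The backbone also carries an f1 origin, an SV40 origin and poly(A) signal, and remnants of lac and T7/T3 promoter elements.

The lentiviral transfer cassette begins with an RSV promoter fused to a truncated HIV-1 5' LTR, an arrangement that makes production of the viral genomic RNA independent of Tat. This is followed by the Ψ packaging signal with a partial gag fragment and the Rev response element for Rev-dependent nuclear export. Inside the cassette, a human U6 RNA polymerase III promoter drives the targeting spacer fused to the Streptococcus pyogenes Cas9 guide RNA scaffold. Downstream lie a cPPT/CTS element, which aids nuclear import of the provirus, and an EF-1α core promoter with its intron A driving puromycin N-acetyltransferase for selection of transduced mammalian cells. A WPRE enhances transcript expression, and the ΔU3 3' LTR renders the integrated provirus self-inactivating.

The plasmid does not encode Cas9, so it is meant to be used with a separate Cas9 lentiviral vector such as lentiCas9-Blast, or in cells that already express Cas9, to knock out NTPCR. It belongs to a human kinome gRNA collection associated with work on optimized sgRNA design for high on-target activity and reduced off-target effects.
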