Features (pLannotate 1.2.2; 29 found; start..end, strand, type, name):
     14..80      +  CDS            small t antigen (fragment): SV40 (simian virus 40) small t antigen
    106..317     +  promoter       EF-1α core promoter: core promoter for human elongation factor EF-1α
    318..1256    +  intron         EF-1α intron A: intron upstream of the start codon of human EF-1α
   1278..1877    +  CDS            PuroR (fragment): puromycin N-acetyltransferase; pac from Streptomyces; confers resistance to puromycin
   1893..2481    +  misc_feature   WPRE: woodchuck hepatitis virus posttranscriptional regulatory element
   2532..2551    +  misc_feature   cPPT/CTS (fragment): central polypurine tract and central termination sequence of HIV-1
   2553..2786    +  LTR            3' LTR (ΔU3): self-inactivating 3' long terminal repeat (LTR) from HIV-1
   2864..2985    +  polyA_signal   SV40 poly(A) signal: SV40 polyadenylation signal
   3025..3160    +  rep_origin     SV40 ori: SV40 origin of replication
   3181..3199    -  promoter       T7 promoter: promoter for bacteriophage T7 RNA polymerase
   3207..3362    +  CDS            lacZα (fragment): LacZα fragment of β-galactosidase; lacZ fragment
   3367..3795    +  rep_origin     f1 ori (sequence partly withheld): f1 bacteriophage origin of replication; arrow indicates direction of (+) strand synthesis
   3848..3952    +  promoter       AmpR promoter: bla
   3953..4813    +  CDS            AmpR: β-lactamase; bla; confers resistance to ampicillin, carbenicillin, and related antibiotics
   4984..5572    +  rep_origin     ori: high-copy-number ColE1/pMB1/pBR322/pUC origin of replication
   5755..5847    +  CDS            lacI (fragment): lac repressor; lacI; The lac repressor binds to the lac operator to inhibit transcription in E. coli. This inhibition can be relieved by adding lactose or isopropyl-β-D-thiogalactopyranoside (IPTG).
   5860..5881    +  protein_bind   CAP binding site: CAP binding activates transcription in the presence of cAMP. E. coli catabolite activator protein
   5896..5926    +  promoter       lac promoter: promoter for the E. coli lac operon
   5934..5950    +  protein_bind   lac operator: The lac repressor binds to the lac operator to inhibit transcription in E. coli. This inhibition can be relieved by adding lactose or isopropyl-β-D-thiogalactopyranoside (IPTG). lac repressor encoded by lacI
   5995..6013    +  promoter       T3 promoter: promoter for bacteriophage T3 RNA polymerase
   6041..6267    +  promoter       RSV promoter: Rous sarcoma virus enhancer/promoter
   6268..6448    +  LTR            5' LTR (truncated): truncated 5' long terminal repeat (LTR) from HIV-1
   6495..6620    +  misc_feature   HIV-1 Ψ: packaging signal of human immunodeficiency virus type 1
   6604..6967    +  CDS            HIV-1 gag (fragment): gag protein from human immunodeficiency virus 1; gag
   7113..7346    +  misc_feature   RRE: The Rev response element (RRE) of HIV-1 allows for Rev-dependent mRNA export from the nucleus to the cytoplasm.
   7723..7749    +  CDS            Rev (fragment): human immunodeficiency virus 1 (HIV-1) Rev protein; rev; enhances nuclear export of unspliced and incompletely spliced viral mRNAs
   7753..7993    +  promoter       U6 promoter: RNA polymerase III promoter for human U6 snRNA
   8023..8098    +  misc_RNA       gRNA scaffold: guide RNA scaffold for the Streptococcus pyogenes CRISPR/Cas9 system
   8154..8271    +  misc_feature   cPPT/CTS: central polypurine tract and central termination sequence of HIV-1
>Addgene plasmid #76875 | NTPCR gRNA (BRDN0001147571) | addgene full sequence | sequence record 186678 | Addgene Assembled Sequence
CCCGGGTGCAAAGATGGATAAAGTTTTAAACAGAGAGGAATCTTTGCAGCTAATGGACCTTCTAGGTCTT
GAAAGGAGTGGGAATTGGCTCCGGTGCCCGTCAGTGGGCAGAGCGCACATCGCCCACAGTCCCCGAGAAG
TTGGGGGGAGGGGTCGGCAATTGATCCGGTGCCTAGAGAAGGTGGCGCGGGGTAAACTGGGAAAGTGATG
TCGTGTACTGGCTCCGCCTTTTTCCCGAGGGTGGGGGAGAACCGTATATAAGTGCAGTAGTCGCCGTGAA
CGTTCTTTTTCGCAACGGGTTTGCCGCCAGAACACAGGTAAGTGCCGTGTGTGGTTCCCGCGGGCCTGGC
CTCTTTACGGGTTATGGCCCTTGCGTGCCTTGAATTACTTCCACCTGGCTGCAGTACGTGATTCTTGATC
CCGAGCTTCGGGTTGGAAGTGGGTGGGAGAGTTCGAGGCCTTGCGCTTAAGGAGCCCCTTCGCCTCGTGC
TTGAGTTGAGGCCTGGCCTGGGCGCTGGGGCCGCCGCGTGCGAATCTGGTGGCACCTTCGCGCCTGTCTC
GCTGCTTTCGATAAGTCTCTAGCCATTTAAAATTTTTGATGACCTGCTGCGACGCTTTTTTTCTGGCAAG
ATAGTCTTGTAAATGCGGGCCAAGATCTGCACACTGGTATTTCGGTTTTTGGGGCCGCGGGCGGCGACGG
GGCCCGTGCGTCCCAGCGCACATGTTCGGCGAGGCGGGGCCTGCGAGCGCGGCCACCGAGAATCGGACGG
GGGTAGTCTCAAGCTGGCCGGCCTGCTCTGGTGCCTGGCCTCGCGCCGCCGTGTATCGCCCCGCCCTGGG
CGGCAAGGCTGGCCCGGTCGGCACCAGTTGCGTGAGCGGAAAGATGGCCGCTTCCCGGCCCTGCTGCAGG
GAGCTCAAAATGGAGGACGCGGCGCTCGGGAGAGCGGGCGGGTGAGTCACCCACACAAAGGAAAAGGGCC
TTTCCGTCCTCAGCCGTCGCTTCATGTGACTCCACGGAGTACCGGGCGCCGTCCAGGCACCTCGATTAGT
TCTCGAGCTTTTGGAGTACGTCGTCTTTAGGTTGGGGGGAGGGGTTTTATGCGATGGAGTTTCCCCACAC
TGAGTGGGTGGAGACTGAAGTTAGGCCAGCTTGGCACTTGATGTAATTCTCCTTGGAATTTGCCCTTTTT
GAGTTTGGATCTTGGTTCATTCTCAAGCCTCAGACAGTGGTTCAAAGTTTTTTTCTTCCATTTCAGGTGT
CGTGACGTACGGCCACCATGACCGAGTACAAGCCCACGGTGCGCCTCGCCACCCGCGACGACGTCCCCAG
GGCCGTACGCACCCTCGCCGCCGCGTTCGCCGACTACCCCGCCACGCGCCACACCGTCGATCCGGACCGC
CACATCGAGCGGGTCACCGAGCTGCAAGAACTCTTCCTCACGCGCGTCGGGCTCGACATCGGCAAGGTGT
GGGTCGCGGACGACGGCGCCGCCGTGGCGGTCTGGACCACGCCGGAGAGCGTCGAAGCGGGGGCGGTGTT
CGCCGAGATCGGCCCGCGCATGGCCGAGTTGAGCGGTTCCCGGCTGGCCGCGCAGCAACAGATGGAAGGC
CTCCTGGCGCCGCACCGGCCCAAGGAGCCCGCGTGGTTCCTGGCCACCGTCGGAGTCTCGCCCGACCACC
AGGGCAAGGGTCTGGGCAGCGCCGTCGTGCTCCCCGGAGTGGAGGCGGCCGAGCGCGCCGGGGTGCCCGC
CTTCCTGGAGACCTCCGCGCCCCGCAACCTCCCCTTCTACGAGCGGCTCGGCTTCACCGTCACCGCCGAC
GTCGAGGTGCCCGAAGGACCGCGCACCTGGTGCATGACCCGCAAGCCCGGTGCCTGAACGCGTTAAGTCG
ACAATCAACCTCTGGATTACAAAATTTGTGAAAGATTGACTGGTATTCTTAACTATGTTGCTCCTTTTAC
GCTATGTGGATACGCTGCTTTAATGCCTTTGTATCATGCTATTGCTTCCCGTATGGCTTTCATTTTCTCC
TCCTTGTATAAATCCTGGTTGCTGTCTCTTTATGAGGAGTTGTGGCCCGTTGTCAGGCAACGTGGCGTGG
TGTGCACTGTGTTTGCTGACGCAACCCCCACTGGTTGGGGCATTGCCACCACCTGTCAGCTCCTTTCCGG
GACTTTCGCTTTCCCCCTCCCTATTGCCACGGCGGAACTCATCGCCGCCTGCCTTGCCCGCTGCTGGACA
GGGGCTCGGCTGTTGGGCACTGACAATTCCGTGGTGTTGTCGGGGAAATCATCGTCCTTTCCTTGGCTGC
TCGCCTGTGTTGCCACCTGGATTCTGCGCGGGACGTCCTTCTGCTACGTCCCTTCGGCCCTCAATCCAGC
GGACCTTCCTTCCCGCGGCCTGCTGCCGGCTCTGCGGCCTCTTCCGCGTCTTCGCCTTCGCCCTCAGACG
AGTCGGATCTCCCTTTGGGCCGCCTCCCCGCGTCGACTTTAAGACCAATGACTTACAAGGCAGCTGTAGA
TCTTAGCCACTTTTTAAAAGAAAAGGGGGGACTGGAAGGGCTAATTCACTCCCAACGAAGACAAGATCTG
CTTTTTGCTTGTACTGGGTCTCTCTGGTTAGACCAGATCTGAGCCTGGGAGCTCTCTGGCTAACTAGGGA
ACCCACTGCTTAAGCCTCAATAAAGCTTGCCTTGAGTGCTTCAAGTAGTGTGTGCCCGTCTGTTGTGTGA
CTCTGGTAACTAGAGATCCCTCAGACCCTTTTAGTCAGTGTGGAAAATCTCTAGCAGTACGTATAGTAGT
TCATGTCATCTTATTATTCAGTATTTATAACTTGCAAAGAAATGAATATCAGAGAGTGAGAGGAACTTGT
TTATTGCAGCTTATAATGGTTACAAATAAAGCAATAGCATCACAAATTTCACAAATAAAGCATTTTTTTC
ACTGCATTCTAGTTGTGGTTTGTCCAAACTCATCAATGTATCTTATCATGTCTGGCTCTAGCTATCCCGC
CCCTAACTCCGCCCATCCCGCCCCTAACTCCGCCCAGTTCCGCCCATTCTCCGCCCCATGGCTGACTAAT
TTTTTTTATTTATGCAGAGGCCGAGGCCGCCTCGGCCTCTGAGCTATTCCAGAAGTAGTGAGGAGGCTTT
TTTGGAGGCCTAGGGACGTACCCAATTCGCCCTATAGTGAGTCGTATTACGCGCGCTCACTGGCCGTCGT
TTTACAACGTCGTGACTGGGAAAACCCTGGCGTTACCCAACTTAATCGCCTTGCAGCACATCCCCCTTTC
GCCAGCTGGCGTAATAGCGAAGAGGCCCGCACCGATCGCCCTTCCCAACAGTTGCGCAGCCTGAATGGCG
AATGGG
[124 nt withheld, positions 3367-3490]
C
[91 nt withheld, positions 3492-3582]
A
[49 nt withheld, positions 3584-3632]
CCTTTGACGTTGGAGTCCACGTTCTTT
[37 nt withheld, positions 3660-3696]
ACCCTATCTCGGTCTATTCTTTTGATTTATAAGGGATTTTGCCGATTTCGGCCTATTGGTTAAAAAATGA
GCTGATTTAACAAAAATTTAACGCGAATTTTAACAAAATATTAACGCTTACAATTTAGGTGGCACTTTTC
GGGGAAATGTGCGCGGAACCCCTATTTGTTTATTTTTCTAAATACATTCAAATATGTATCCGCTCATGAG
ACAATAACCCTGATAAATGCTTCAATAATATTGAAAAAGGAAGAGTATGAGTATTCAACATTTCCGTGTC
GCCCTTATTCCCTTTTTTGCGGCATTTTGCCTTCCTGTTTTTGCTCACCCAGAAACGCTGGTGAAAGTAA
AAGATGCTGAAGATCAGTTGGGTGCACGAGTGGGTTACATCGAACTGGATCTCAACAGCGGTAAGATCCT
TGAGAGTTTTCGCCCCGAAGAACGTTTTCCAATGATGAGCACTTTTAAAGTTCTGCTATGTGGCGCGGTA
TTATCCCGTATTGACGCCGGGCAAGAGCAACTCGGTCGCCGCATACACTATTCTCAGAATGACTTGGTTG
AGTACTCACCAGTCACAGAAAAGCATCTTACGGATGGCATGACAGTAAGAGAATTATGCAGTGCTGCCAT
AACCATGAGTGATAACACTGCGGCCAACTTACTTCTGACAACGATCGGAGGACCGAAGGAGCTAACCGCT
TTTTTGCACAACATGGGGGATCATGTAACTCGCCTTGATCGTTGGGAACCGGAGCTGAATGAAGCCATAC
CAAACGACGAGCGTGACACCACGATGCCTGTAGCAATGGCAACAACGTTGCGCAAACTATTAACTGGCGA
ACTACTTACTCTAGCTTCCCGGCAACAATTAATAGACTGGATGGAGGCGGATAAAGTTGCAGGACCACTT
CTGCGCTCGGCCCTTCCGGCTGGCTGGTTTATTGCTGATAAATCTGGAGCCGGTGAGCGTGGGTCTCGCG
GTATCATTGCAGCACTGGGGCCAGATGGTAAGCCCTCCCGTATCGTAGTTATCTACACGACGGGGAGTCA
GGCAACTATGGATGAACGAAATAGACAGATCGCTGAGATAGGTGCCTCACTGATTAAGCATTGGTAACTG
TCAGACCAAGTTTACTCATATATACTTTAGATTGATTTAAAACTTCATTTTTAATTTAAAAGGATCTAGG
TGAAGATCCTTTTTGATAATCTCATGACCAAAATCCCTTAACGTGAGTTTTCGTTCCACTGAGCGTCAGA
CCCCGTAGAAAAGATCAAAGGATCTTCTTGAGATCCTTTTTTTCTGCGCGTAATCTGCTGCTTGCAAACA
AAAAAACCACCGCTACCAGCGGTGGTTTGTTTGCCGGATCAAGAGCTACCAACTCTTTTTCCGAAGGTAA
CTGGCTTCAGCAGAGCGCAGATACCAAATACTGTTCTTCTAGTGTAGCCGTAGTTAGGCCACCACTTCAA
GAACTCTGTAGCACCGCCTACATACCTCGCTCTGCTAATCCTGTTACCAGTGGCTGCTGCCAGTGGCGAT
AAGTCGTGTCTTACCGGGTTGGACTCAAGACGATAGTTACCGGATAAGGCGCAGCGGTCGGGCTGAACGG
GGGGTTCGTGCACACAGCCCAGCTTGGAGCGAACGACCTACACCGAACTGAGATACCTACAGCGTGAGCT
ATGAGAAAGCGCCACGCTTCCCGAAGGGAGAAAGGCGGACAGGTATCCGGTAAGCGGCAGGGTCGGAACA
GGAGAGCGCACGAGGGAGCTTCCAGGGGGAAACGCCTGGTATCTTTATAGTCCTGTCGGGTTTCGCCACC
TCTGACTTGAGCGTCGATTTTTGTGATGCTCGTCAGGGGGGCGGAGCCTATGGAAAAACGCCAGCAACGC
GGCCTTTTTACGGTTCCTGGCCTTTTGCTGGCCTTTTGCTCACATGTTCTTTCCTGCGTTATCCCCTGAT
TCTGTGGATAACCGTATTACCGCCTTTGAGTGAGCTGATACCGCTCGCCGCAGCCGAACGACCGAGCGCA
GCGAGTCAGTGAGCGAGGAAGCGGAAGAGCGCCCAATACGCAAACCGCCTCTCCCCGCGCGTTGGCCGAT
TCATTAATGCAGCTGGCACGACAGGTTTCCCGACTGGAAAGCGGGCAGTGAGCGCAACGCAATTAATGTG
AGTTAGCTCACTCATTAGGCACCCCAGGCTTTACACTTTATGCTTCCGGCTCGTATGTTGTGTGGAATTG
TGAGCGGATAACAATTTCACACAGGAAACAGCTATGACCATGATTACGCCAAGCGCGCAATTAACCCTCA
CTAAAGGGAACAAAAGCTGGAGCTGCAAGCTTAATGTAGTCTTATGCAATACTCTTGTAGTCTTGCAACA
TGGTAACGATGAGTTAGCAACATGCCTTACAAGGAGAGAAAAAGCACCGTGCATGCCGATTGGTGGAAGT
AAGGTGGTACGATCGTGCCTTATTAGGAAGGCAACAGACGGGTCTGACATGGATTGGACGAACCACTGAA
TTGCCGCATTGCAGAGATATTGTATTTAAGTGCCTAGCTCGATACATAAACGGGTCTCTCTGGTTAGACC
AGATCTGAGCCTGGGAGCTCTCTGGCTAACTAGGGAACCCACTGCTTAAGCCTCAATAAAGCTTGCCTTG
AGTGCTTCAAGTAGTGTGTGCCCGTCTGTTGTGTGACTCTGGTAACTAGAGATCCCTCAGACCCTTTTAG
TCAGTGTGGAAAATCTCTAGCAGTGGCGCCCGAACAGGGACTTGAAAGCGAAAGGGAAACCAGAGGAGCT
CTCTCGACGCAGGACTCGGCTTGCTGAAGCGCGCACGGCAAGAGGCGAGGGGCGGCGACTGGTGAGTACG
CCAAAAATTTTGACTAGCGGAGGCTAGAAGGAGAGAGATGGGTGCGAGAGCGTCAGTATTAAGCGGGGGA
GAATTAGATCGCGATGGGAAAAAATTCGGTTAAGGCCAGGGGGAAAGAAAAAATATAAATTAAAACATAT
AGTATGGGCAAGCAGGGAGCTAGAACGATTCGCAGTTAATCCTGGCCTGTTAGAAACATCAGAAGGCTGT
AGACAAATACTGGGACAGCTACAACCATCCCTTCAGACAGGATCAGAAGAACTTAGATCATTATATAATA
CAGTAGCAACCCTCTATTGTGTGCATCAAAGGATAGAGATAAAAGACACCAAGGAAGCTTTAGACAAGAT
AGAGGAAGAGCAAAACAAAAGTAAGACCACCGCACAGCAAGCGGCCGCTGATCTTCAGACCTGGAGGAGG
AGATATGAGGGACAATTGGAGAAGTGAATTATATAAATATAAAGTAGTAAAAATTGAACCATTAGGAGTA
GCACCCACCAAGGCAAAGAGAAGAGTGGTGCAGAGAGAAAAAAGAGCAGTGGGAATAGGAGCTTTGTTCC
TTGGGTTCTTGGGAGCAGCAGGAAGCACTATGGGCGCAGCGTCAATGACGCTGACGGTACAGGCCAGACA
ATTATTGTCTGGTATAGTGCAGCAGCAGAACAATTTGCTGAGGGCTATTGAGGCGCAACAGCATCTGTTG
CAACTCACAGTCTGGGGCATCAAGCAGCTCCAGGCAAGAATCCTGGCTGTGGAAAGATACCTAAAGGATC
AACAGCTCCTGGGGATTTGGGGTTGCTCTGGAAAACTCATTTGCACCACTGCTGTGCCTTGGAATGCTAG
TTGGAGTAATAAATCTCTGGAACAGATTTGGAATCACACGACCTGGATGGAGTGGGACAGAGAAATTAAC
AATTACACAAGCTTAATACACTCCTTAATTGAAGAATCGCAAAACCAGCAAGAAAAGAATGAACAAGAAT
TATTGGAATTAGATAAATGGGCAAGTTTGTGGAATTGGTTTAACATAACAAATTGGCTGTGGTATATAAA
ATTATTCATAATGATAGTAGGAGGCTTGGTAGGTTTAAGAATAGTTTTTGCTGTACTTTCTATAGTGAAT
AGAGTTAGGCAGGGATATTCACCATTATCGTTTCAGACCCACCTCCCAACCCCGAGGGGACCCAGAGAGG
GCCTATTTCCCATGATTCCTTCATATTTGCATATACGATACAAGGCTGTTAGAGAGATAATTAGAATTAA
TTTGACTGTAAACACAAAGATATTAGTACAAAATACGTGACGTAGAAAGTAATAATTTCTTGGGTAGTTT
GCAGTTTTAAAATTATGTTTTAAAATGGACTATCATATGCTTACCGTAACTTGAAAGTATTTCGATTTCT
TGGCTTTATATATCTTGTGGAAAGGACGAAACACCGTCACGTTGTCCGGCACCCGGGTTTTAGAGCTAGA
AATAGCAAGTTAAAATAAGGCTAGTCCGTTATCAACTTGAAAAAGTGGCACCGAGTCGGTGCTTTTTTAA
GCTTGGCGTAACTAGATCTTGAGACAAATGGCAGTATTCATCCACAATTTTAAAAGAAAAGGGGGGATTG
GGGGGTACAGTGCAGGGGAAAGAATAGTAGACATAATAGCAACAGACATACAAACTAAAGAATTACAAAA
ACAAATTACAAAAATTCAAAATTTTCGGGTTTATTACAGGGACAGCAGAGATCCACTTTGGCGCCGGCTC
GAGGGGG
