>Addgene plasmid #76875 | NTPCR gRNA (BRDN0001147571) | depositor partial sequence | sequence record 144335 | Target Sequence
TCACGTTGTCCGGCACCCGG
