>Addgene plasmid #76875 | NTPCR gRNA (BRDN0001147571) | addgene partial sequence | sequence record 186677 | hU6-F
TAGAAAGTAATAATTTCTTGGGTAGTTTGCAGTTTTAAAATTATGTTTTAAAATGGACTATCATATGCTT
ACCGTAACTTGAAAGTATTTCGATTTCTTGGCTTTATATATCTTGTGGAAAGGACGAAACACCGTCACGT
TGTCCGGCACCCGGGTTTTAGAGCTAGAAATAGCAAGTTAAAATAAGGCTAGTCCGTTATCAACTTGAAA
AAGTGGCACCGAGTCGGTGCTTTTTTAAGCTTGGCGTAACTAGATCTTGAGACAAATGGCAGTATTCATC
CACAATTTTAAAAGAAAAGGGGGGATTGGGGGGTACAGTGCAGGGGAAAGAATAGTAGACATAATAGCAA
CAGACATACAAACTAAAGAATTACAAAAACAAATTACAAAAATTCAAAATTTTCGGGTTTATTACAGGGA
CAGCAGAGATCCACTTTGGCGCCGGCTCGAGGGGGCCCGGGTGCAAAGATGGATAAAGTTTTAAACAGAG
AGGAATCTTTGCAGCTAATGGACCTTCTAGGTCTTGAAAGGAGTGGGAATTGGCTCCGGTGCCCGTCAGT
GGGCAGAGCG
